Addgene plasmid #103221: LSB-hsa-miR-133a-3p
Purpose: Used to sense miRNA activity using fluorescence based tools. hsa-miR-133a-3p target in 3' UTR of of mKate. miRNA activity can be measured by the repression of mKate2 relative to EBFP2 fluorescent proteins . Plasmid is inherently unstable; please see Depositor Comments
Depositing lab: Ron Weiss. Depositing organization: Massachusetts Institute of Technology. Publication: A mixed antagonistic/synergistic miRNA repression model enables accurate predictions of multi-input miRNA sensor activity. Gam JJ, Babb J, Weiss R. Nat Commun. 2018 Jun 22;9(1):2430. doi: 10.1038/s41467-018-04575-0. PubMed 29934631.
Backbone
  Vector backbone: Low Sensor Backbone (LSB)
  Vector type: Mammalian Expression, Synthetic Biology
Growth in bacteria
  Bacterial resistance: Ampicillin and Kanamycin, 100 & 50 μg/mL
  Growth temperature: 30°C
  Growth strain: NEB Stable
  Copy number: High Copy
Gene/Insert
  Gene/Insert name: hsa-miR-133a-3p target
  Species: H. sapiens (human)
  Promoter: EF-1a
  Cloning method: Gibson Cloning
Terms and licenses: Academic/Nonprofit Terms; Industry Terms: Not Available to Industry
Depositor comments: Please note that this plasmid is inherently unstable due to a repeating poly A element. We recommend performing a diagnostic digest on multiple colonies upon receipt. The depositors would like to note the presence of several discrepancies between the depositor sequence and physical plasmid sequence. In particular, the sequences upstream and downstream of the puromycin coding region have 10 bp insertions which do not affect the ability to perform puromycin selection. The sequences for those regions within the physical plasmids are as follows: Upstream of Puro: GAATTCGACCGCCTGTCTCAAGGTGCCACC; Downstream of Puro: GCTTTGAGACTACGCGTGAATTCACTCCTC.
How to cite: LSB-hsa-miR-133a-3p was a gift from Ron Weiss (Addgene plasmid # 103221 ; http://n2t.net/addgene:103221 ; RRID:Addgene_103221)
