[The description below was written by a language model from this plasmid's Addgene catalogue record and pLannotate feature annotations shown in this document.]
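Description:
LSB-hsa-miR-133a-3p is an 11,043 nt mammalian expression plasmid built on the Low Sensor Backbone (LSB), a synthetic-biology chassis for reporting microRNA activity by fluorescence. It replicates in E. coli from a high-copy ColE1/pUC-type origin and carries both AmpR (β-lactamase) and KanR (aph(3')-Ia), matching the recorded dual ampicillin and kanamycin selection. A puromycin N-acetyltransferase coding sequence followed by a rabbit β-globin poly(A) signal provides selection in mammalian cells. No promoter for it is annotated in the feature table.

The payload consists of two parallel transcription units with the same architecture: the human EF-1α core promoter with its intron A, a fluorescent protein coding sequence flanked by attB1 and attB2 Gateway recombination scars (with attB4 upstream of each promoter), and a β-globin 3' region with poly(A) signal. One unit encodes the red protein mKate2 and the other the blue protein EBFP2. According to the record, a target site for human miR-133a-3p lies in the 3' UTR of the mKate2 transcript. The site is not annotated as a separate feature, though there is an unannotated gap between attB2 and the β-globin sequence in that unit. When miR-133a-3p is active in a transfected cell, it represses mKate2, whereas EBFP2 is unaffected and serves as an internal reference for plasmid dosage and expression. The mKate2-to-EBFP2 ratio therefore gives a normalised measure of miRNA activity.

The depositor notes that the repeated poly(A) elements make the plasmid inherently unstable. The depositor also reports small discrepancies between the deposited sequence and the physical plasmid, including 10 bp insertions flanking the puromycin coding region that do not impair puromycin selection.
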