Features (pLannotate 1.2.2; 28 found; start..end, strand, type, name):
     87..675     -  rep_origin     ori: high-copy-number ColE1/pMB1/pBR322/pUC origin of replication
    846..1706    -  CDS            AmpR: β-lactamase; bla; confers resistance to ampicillin, carbenicillin, and related antibiotics
   1707..1778    -  promoter       AmpR promoter: bla
   1857..2456    +  CDS            PuroR: puromycin N-acetyltransferase; pac from Streptomyces alboniger; confers resistance to puromycin
   2461..2541    +  CDS            HBB (fragment): HBB_PONPY - Experimental evidence at transcript level: Swiss-Prot protein existence level 2. Involved in oxygen transport from the lung to the various peripheral tissues. From Pongo pygmaeus (Bornean orangutan).
   2612..2667    +  polyA_signal   β-globin poly(A) signal: rabbit β-globin polyadenylation signal (Gil and Proudfoot, 1987)
   3646..3666    +  protein_bind   attB4: mutant version of attB; core recombination site for the Gateway® BP reaction BP Clonase™
   3734..3945    +  promoter       EF-1α core promoter: core promoter for human elongation factor EF-1α
   3946..4884    +  intron         EF-1α intron A: intron upstream of the start codon of human EF-1α
   4911..4931    +  protein_bind   attB1: mutant version of attB; core recombination site for the Gateway® BP reaction BP Clonase™
   4951..5646    +  CDS            mKate2: mKate2 is a basic (constitutively fluorescent) red fluorescent protein published in 2009, derived from Entacmaea quadricolor. It is reported to be a rapidly-maturing monomer with moderate acid sensitivity.
   5666..5690    -  protein_bind   attB2: mutant version of attB; recombination site for the Gateway® BP reaction BP Clonase™
   5834..5908    +  CDS            HBB (fragment): HBB_PONPY - Experimental evidence at transcript level: Swiss-Prot protein existence level 2. Involved in oxygen transport from the lung to the various peripheral tissues. From Pongo pygmaeus (Bornean orangutan).
   5979..6034    +  polyA_signal   β-globin poly(A) signal: rabbit β-globin polyadenylation signal (Gil and Proudfoot, 1987)
   6418..6443    +  misc_feature   SA: splice acceptor site
   7115..7135    +  protein_bind   attB4: mutant version of attB; core recombination site for the Gateway® BP reaction BP Clonase™
   7203..7414    +  promoter       EF-1α core promoter: core promoter for human elongation factor EF-1α
   7415..8353    +  intron         EF-1α intron A: intron upstream of the start codon of human EF-1α
   8380..8400    +  protein_bind   attB1: mutant version of attB; core recombination site for the Gateway® BP reaction BP Clonase™
   8411..9127    +  CDS            EBFP2: EBFP2 is a basic (constitutively fluorescent) blue fluorescent protein published in 2007, derived from Aequorea victoria. It is reported to be a rapidly-maturing monomer with moderate acid sensitivity.
   9135..9159    -  protein_bind   attB2: mutant version of attB; recombination site for the Gateway® BP reaction BP Clonase™
   9163..9243    +  CDS            HBB (fragment): HBB_PONPY - Experimental evidence at transcript level: Swiss-Prot protein existence level 2. Involved in oxygen transport from the lung to the various peripheral tissues. From Pongo pygmaeus (Bornean orangutan).
   9314..9369    +  polyA_signal   β-globin poly(A) signal: rabbit β-globin polyadenylation signal (Gil and Proudfoot, 1987)
   9752..9774    -  protein_bind   lac operator (fragment): The lac repressor binds to the lac operator to inhibit transcription in E. coli. This inhibition can be relieved by adding lactose or isopropyl-β-D-thiogalactopyranoside (IPTG). lac repressor encoded by lacI
   9778..9808    -  promoter       lac promoter: promoter for the E. coli lac operon
   9823..9844    -  protein_bind   CAP binding site: CAP binding activates transcription in the presence of cAMP. E. coli catabolite activator protein
   9857..9896    -  CDS            lacI (fragment): lac repressor; lacI; The lac repressor binds to the lac operator to inhibit transcription in E. coli. This inhibition can be relieved by adding lactose or isopropyl-β-D-thiogalactopyranoside (IPTG).
  10069..10878   +  CDS            KanR: aminoglycoside phosphotransferase; aph(3')-Ia; confers resistance to kanamycin in bacteria or G418 (Geneticin®) in eukaryotes
>Addgene plasmid #103221 | LSB-hsa-miR-133a-3p | depositor full sequence | sequence record 195491 | Full Sequence
AATTGAGGGGATAACGCAGGAAAGAACATGTGAGCAAAAGGCCAGCAAAAGGCCAGGAACCGTAAAAAGG
CCGCGTTGCTGGCGTTTTTCCATAGGCTCCGCCCCCCTGACGAGCATCACAAAAATCGACGCTCAAGTCA
GAGGTGGCGAAACCCGACAGGACTATAAAGATACCAGGCGTTTCCCCCTGGAAGCTCCCTCGTGCGCTCT
CCTGTTCCGACCCTGCCGCTTACCGGATACCTGTCCGCCTTTCTCCCTTCGGGAAGCGTGGCGCTTTCTC
ATAGCTCACGCTGTAGGTATCTCAGTTCGGTGTAGGTCGTTCGCTCCAAGCTGGGCTGTGTGCACGAACC
CCCCGTTCAGCCCGACCGCTGCGCCTTATCCGGTAACTATCGTCTTGAGTCCAACCCGGTAAGACACGAC
TTATCGCCACTGGCAGCAGCCACTGGTAACAGGATTAGCAGAGCGAGGTATGTAGGCGGTGCTACAGAGT
TCTTGAAGTGGTGGCCTAACTACGGCTACACTAGAAGAACAGTATTTGGTATCTGCGCTCTGCTGAAGCC
AGTTACCTTCGGAAAAAGAGTTGGTAGCTCTTGATCCGGCAAACAAACCACCGCTGGTAGCGGTGGTTTT
TTTGTTTGCAAGCAGCAGATTACGCGCAGAAAAAAAGGATCTCAAGAAGATCCTTTGATCTTTTCTACGG
GGTCTGACGCTCAGTGGAACGAAAACTCACGTTAAGGGATTTTGGTCATGAGATTATCAAAAAGGATCTT
CACCTAGATCCTTTTAAATTAAAAATGAAGTTTTAAATCAATCTAAAGTATATATGAGTAAACTTGGTCT
GACAGTTACCAATGCTTAATCAGTGAGGCACCTATCTCAGCGATCTGTCTATTTCGTTCATCCATAGTTG
CCTGACTCCCCGTCGTGTAGATAACTACGATACGGGAGGGCTTACCATCTGGCCCCAGTGCTGCAATGAT
ACCGCGAGAACCACGCTCACCGGCTCCAGATTTATCAGCAATAAACCAGCCAGCCGGAAGGGCCGAGCGC
AGAAGTGGTCCTGCAACTTTATCCGCCTCCATCCAGTCTATTAATTGTTGCCGGGAAGCTAGAGTAAGTA
GTTCGCCAGTTAATAGTTTGCGCAACGTTGTTGCCATTGCTACAGGCATCGTGGTGTCACGCTCGTCGTT
TGGTATGGCTTCATTCAGCTCCGGTTCCCAACGATCAAGGCGAGTTACATGATCCCCCATGTTGTGCAAA
AAAGCGGTTAGCTCCTTCGGTCCTCCGATCGTTGTCAGAAGTAAGTTGGCCGCAGTGTTATCACTCATGG
TTATGGCAGCACTGCATAATTCTCTTACTGTCATGCCATCCGTAAGATGCTTTTCTGTGACTGGTGAGTA
CTCAACCAAGTCATTCTGAGAATAGTGTATGCGGCGACCGAGTTGCTCTTGCCCGGCGTCAATACGGGAT
AATACCGCGCCACATAGCAGAACTTTAAAAGTGCTCATCATTGGAAAACGTTCTTCGGGGCGAAAACTCT
CAAGGATCTTACCGCTGTTGAGATCCAGTTCGATGTAACCCACTCGTGCACCCAACTGATCTTCAGCATC
TTTTACTTTCACCAGCGTTTCTGGGTGAGCAAAAACAGGAAGGCAAAATGCCGCAAAAAAGGGAATAAGG
GCGACACGGAAATGTTGAATACTCATACTCTTCCTTTTTCAATATTATTGAAGCATTTATCAGGGTTATT
GTCTCATGAGCGGATACATATTTGAATGTAGCTCCGAATTTCTCGAGGGCTTGTCGACGACGGCGGTCTC
CGTCGTCAGGATCATGAATTCGACCCGCCTGCCACCATGACCGAGTACAAGCCCACGGTGCGCCTCGCCA
CCCGCGACGACGTCCCCCGGGCCGTACGCACCCTCGCCGCCGCGTTCGCCGACTACCCCGCCACGCGCCA
CACCGTCGACCCGGACCGCCACATCGAGCGGGTCACCGAGCTGCAAGAACTCTTCCTCACGCGCGTCGGG
CTCGACATCGGCAAGGTGTGGGTCGCGGACGACGGCGCCGCGGTGGCGGTCTGGACCACGCCGGAGAGCG
TCGAAGCGGGGGCGGTGTTCGCCGAGATCGGCCCGCGCATGGCCGAGTTGAGCGGTTCCCGGCTGGCCGC
GCAGCAACAGATGGAAGGCCTCCTGGCGCCGCACCGGCCCAAGGAGCCCGCGTGGTTCCTGGCCACCGTC
GGCGTCTCGCCCGACCACCAGGGCAAGGGTCTGGGCAGCGCCGTCGTGCTCCCCGGAGTGGAGGCGGCCG
AGCGCGCCGGGGTGCCCGCCTTCCTGGAGACATCCGCGCCCCGCAACCTCCCCTTCTACGAGCGGCTCGG
CTTCACCGTCACCGCCGACGTCGAGGTGCCCGAAGGACCGCGCACCTGGTGCATGACCCGCAAGCCCGGT
GCCTGATACGCGTGAATTCACTCCTCAGGTGCAGGCTGCCTATCAGAAGGTGGTGGCTGGTGTGGCCAAT
GCCCTGGCTCACAAATACCACTGAGATCTTTTTCCCTCTGCCAAAAATTATGGGGACATCATGAAGCCCC
TTGAGCATCTGACTTCTGGCTAATAAAGGAAATTTATTTTCATTGCAATAGTGTGTTGGAATTTTTTGTG
TCTCTCACTCGGAAGGACATATGGGAGGGCAAATCATTTAAAACATCAGAATGAGTATTTGGTTTAGAGT
TTGGCAACATATGCCCATATGCTGGCTGCCATGAACAAAGGTTGGCTATAAAGAGGTCATCAGTATATGA
AACAGCCCCCTGCTGTCCATTCCTTATTCCATAGAAAAGCCTTGACTTGAGGTTAGATTTTTTTTATATT
TTGTTTTGTGTTATTTTTTTCTTTAACATCCCTAAAATTTTCCTTACATGTTTTACTAGCCAGATTTTTC
CTCCTCTCCTGACTACTCCCAGTCATAGCTGTCCCTCTTCTCTTATGGAGATCCCTCGACCTGCAGCCCA
AGCTTGAATTCTCTAGAATTACCCTGTTATCCCTATGCTTGGTTTACCGAGCTCTTATTGGTTTTCAAAC
TTCATTGACTGTGCCCAACGCGCCTGGGAGCTCACGGGGACAGCCCCCCCCCAAAGCCCCCAGGGATGTA
ATTACGTCCCTCCCCCGCTAGGGGGCAGCAGCGAGCCGCCCGGGGCTCCGCTCCGGTCCGGCGCTCCCCC
CGCATCCCCGAGCCGGCAGCGTGCGGGGACAGCCCGGGCACGGGGAAGGTGGCACGGGATCGCTTTCCTC
TGAACGCTTCTCGCTGCTCTTTGAGCCTGCAGACACCTGGGGGGATACGGGGAAAAAGCTAGGCTGAAAG
ACCGGTTCTTAGAATGACACGCGCCTGGGAGCTCACGGGGACAGCCCCCCCCCAAAGCCCCCAGGGATGT
AATTACGTCCCTCCCCCGCTAGGGGGCAGCAGCGAGCCGCCCGGGGCTCCGCTCCGGTCCGGCGCTCCCC
CCGCATCCCCGAGCCGGCAGCGTGCGGGGACAGCCCGGGCACGGGGAAGGTGGCACGGGATCGCTTTCCT
CTGAACGCTTCTCGCTGCTCTTTGAGCCTGCAGACACCTGGGGGGATACGGGGAAAAAGCTAACTTCTGA
GACGACAACTTTGTATAGAAAAGTTGGCTCCGAATTCGCCCTTGACAGCAGAGATCCAGTTTGGTTAATT
AATTGGCTCCGGTGCCCGTCAGTGGGCAGAGCGCACATCGCCCACAGTCCCCGAGAAGTTGTGGGGAGGG
GTCGGCAATTGAACCGGTGCCTAGAGAAGGTGGCGCGGGGTAAACTGGGAAAGTGATGTCGTGTACTGGC
TCCGCCTTTTTCCCGAGGGTGGGGGAGAACCGTATATAAGTGCAGTAGTCGCCGTGAACGTTCTTTTTCG
CAACGGGTTTGCCGCCAGAACACAGGTAAGTGCCGTGTGTGGTTCCCGCGGGCCTGGCCTCTTTACGGGT
TATGGCCCTTGCGTGCCTTGAATTACTTCCACCTGGCTGCAGTACGTGATTCTTGATCCCGAGCTTCGGG
TTGGAAGTGGGTGGGAGAGTTCGAGGCCTTGCGCTTAAGGAGCCCCTTCGCCTCGTGCTTGAGTTGAGGC
CTGGCCTGGGCGCTGGGGCCGCCGCGTGCGAATCTGGTGGCACCTTCGCGCCTGTCTCGCTGCTTTCGAT
AAGTCTCTAGCCATTTAAAATTTTTGATGACCTGCTGCGACGCTTTTTTTCTGGCAAGATAGTCTTGTAA
ATGCGGGCCAAGATCTGCACACTGGTATTTCGGTTTTTGGGGCCGCGGGCGGCGACGGGGCCCGTGCGTC
CCAGCGCACATGTTCGGCGAGGCGGGGCCTGCGAGCGCGGCCACCGAGAATCGGACGGGGGTAGTCTCAA
GCTGGCCGGCCTGCTCTGGTGCCTGGCCTCGCGCCGCCGTGTATCGCCCCGCCCTGGGCGGCAAGGCTGG
CCCGGTCGGCACCAGTTGCGTGAGCGGAAAGATGGCCGCTTCCCGGCCCTGCTGCAGGGAGCTCAAAATG
GAGGACGCGGCGCTCGGGAGAGCGGGCGGGTGAGTCACCCACACAAAGGAAAAGGGCCTTTCCGTCCTCA
GCCGTCGCTTCATGTGACTCCACGGAGTACCGGGCGCCGTCCAGGCACCTCGATTAGTTCTCGAGCTTTT
GGAGTACGTCGTCTTTAGGTTGGGGGGAGGGGTTTTATGCGATGGAGTTTCCCCACACTGAGTGGGTGGA
GACTGAAGTTAGGCCAGCTTGGCACTTGATGTAATTCTCCTTGGAATTTGCCCTTTTTGAGTTTGGATCT
TGGTTCATTCTCAAGCCTCAGACAGTGGTTCAAAGTTTTTTTCTTCCATTTCAGGTGTCGTGAGAAGGGC
GAATTCGACCCAAGTTTGTACAAAAAAGCAGGCTGGATCCAGGTGCCACCATGGTGAGCGAGCTGATTAA
GGAGAACATGCACATGAAGCTGTACATGGAGGGCACCGTGAACAACCACCACTTCAAGTGCACATCCGAG
GGCGAAGGCAAGCCCTACGAGGGCACCCAGACCATGAGAATCAAGGCGGTCGAGGGCGGCCCTCTCCCCT
TCGCCTTCGACATCCTGGCTACCAGCTTCATGTACGGCAGCAAAACCTTCATCAACCACACCCAGGGCAT
CCCCGACTTCTTTAAGCAGTCCTTCCCCGAGGGCTTCACATGGGAGAGAGTCACCACATACGAAGATGGG
GGCGTGCTGACCGCTACCCAGGACACCAGCCTCCAGGACGGCTGCCTCATCTACAACGTCAAGATCAGAG
GGGTGAACTTCCCATCCAACGGCCCTGTGATGCAGAAGAAAACACTCGGCTGGGAGGCCTCCACCGAGAC
ACTGTACCCCGCTGACGGCGGCCTGGAAGGCAGAGCCGACATGGCCCTGAAGCTCGTGGGCGGGGGCCAC
CTGATCTGCAACCTTAAGACCACATACAGATCCAAGAAACCCGCTAAGAACCTCAAGATGCCCGGCGTCT
ACTATGTGGACAGGAGACTGGAAAGAATCAAGGAGGCCGACAAAGAGACATACGTCGAGCAGCACGAGGT
GGCTGTGGCCAGATACTGCGACCTCCCTAGCAAACTGGGGCACAAACTTAATTGAGAATTCTACCACCCA
GCTTTCTTGTACAAAGTGGTACGTCTCAAGACCAGAGGTCTCTGCTTGCTATTGCCAGCTGGTTGAAGGG
GACCAAACAGCTGGTTGAAGGGGACCAAACAGCTGGTTGAAGGGGACCAAACAGCTGGTTGAAGGGGACC
AAACAACCAGAAGAGACCTGTGCTTCACTCCTCAGGTGCAGGCTGCCTATCAGAAGGTGGTGGCTGGTGT
GGCCAATGCCCTGGCTCACAAATACCACTGAGATCTTTTTCCCTCTGCCAAAAATTATGGGGACATCATG
AAGCCCCTTGAGCATCTGACTTCTGGCTAATAAAGGAAATTTATTTTCATTGCAATAGTGTGTTGGAATT
TTTTGTGTCTCTCACTCGGAAGGACATATGGGAGGGCAAATCATTTAAAACATCAGAATGAGTATTTGGT
TTAGAGTTTGGCAACATATGCCCATATGCTGGCTGCCATGAACAAAGGTTGGCTATAAAGAGGTCATCAG
TATATGAAACAGCCCCCTGCTGTCCATTCCTTATTCCATAGAAAAGCCTTGACTTGAGGTTAGATTTTTT
TTATATTTTGTTTTGTGTTATTTTTTTCTTTAACATCCCTAAAATTTTCCTTACATGTTTTACTAGCCAG
ATTTTTCCTCCTCTCCTGACTACTCCCAGTCATAGCTGTCCCTCTTCTCTTATGGAGATCCCGAGCGGTG
CGTTTTTATGCTTGTAGTATTGTATAATGTTTTTAAGATCCAAGCTTCTGACCTCTTCTCTTCCTCCCAC
AGGGCCTCGAGACAATTGCATCGATGGTACCAGTGAAAGTCTGCAATGAATTCGAGTTGGCGCGCCTGTC
ATTCTAAATCTCTCTTTCAGCCTAAAGCTTTTTCCCCGTATCCCCCCAGGTGTCTGCAGGCTCAAAGAGC
AGCGAGAAGCGTTCAGAGGAAAGCGATCCCGTGCCACCTTCCCCGTGCCCGGGCTGTCCCCGCACGCTGC
CGGCTCGGGGATGCGGGGGGAGCGCCGGACCGGAGCGGAGCCCCGGGCGGCTCGCTGCTGCCCCCTAGCG
GGGGAGGGACGTAATTACATCCCTGGGGGCTTTGGGAGGGGGCTGTCCCCGTGAGCTCCCAGGCGCGCCT
GTCATTCTAAATCTCTCTTTCAGCCTAAAGCTTTTTCCCCGTATCCCCCCAGGTGTCTGCAGGCTCAAAG
AGCAGCGAGAAGCGTTCAGAGGAAAGCGATCCCGTGCCACCTTCCCCGTGCCCGGGCTGTCCCCGCACGC
TGCCGGCTCGGGGATGCGGGGGGAGCGCCGGACCGGAGCGGAGCCCCGGGCGGCTCGCTGCTGCCCCCTA
GCGGGGGAGGGACGTAATTACATCCCTGGGGGCTTTGGGGGGGGGCTGTCCCCGTGAGCTCCCAGGCGCG
CCAACTCGGTACCGTATCGATGTCGACGTTAACGCTAGTGATATCAACTTTGTATAGAAAAGTTGGCTCC
GAATTCGCCCTTGACAGCAGAGATCCAGTTTGGTTAATTAATTGGCTCCGGTGCCCGTCAGTGGGCAGAG
CGCACATCGCCCACAGTCCCCGAGAAGTTGTGGGGAGGGGTCGGCAATTGAACCGGTGCCTAGAGAAGGT
GGCGCGGGGTAAACTGGGAAAGTGATGTCGTGTACTGGCTCCGCCTTTTTCCCGAGGGTGGGGGAGAACC
GTATATAAGTGCAGTAGTCGCCGTGAACGTTCTTTTTCGCAACGGGTTTGCCGCCAGAACACAGGTAAGT
GCCGTGTGTGGTTCCCGCGGGCCTGGCCTCTTTACGGGTTATGGCCCTTGCGTGCCTTGAATTACTTCCA
CCTGGCTGCAGTACGTGATTCTTGATCCCGAGCTTCGGGTTGGAAGTGGGTGGGAGAGTTCGAGGCCTTG
CGCTTAAGGAGCCCCTTCGCCTCGTGCTTGAGTTGAGGCCTGGCCTGGGCGCTGGGGCCGCCGCGTGCGA
ATCTGGTGGCACCTTCGCGCCTGTCTCGCTGCTTTCGATAAGTCTCTAGCCATTTAAAATTTTTGATGAC
CTGCTGCGACGCTTTTTTTCTGGCAAGATAGTCTTGTAAATGCGGGCCAAGATCTGCACACTGGTATTTC
GGTTTTTGGGGCCGCGGGCGGCGACGGGGCCCGTGCGTCCCAGCGCACATGTTCGGCGAGGCGGGGCCTG
CGAGCGCGGCCACCGAGAATCGGACGGGGGTAGTCTCAAGCTGGCCGGCCTGCTCTGGTGCCTGGCCTCG
CGCCGCCGTGTATCGCCCCGCCCTGGGCGGCAAGGCTGGCCCGGTCGGCACCAGTTGCGTGAGCGGAAAG
ATGGCCGCTTCCCGGCCCTGCTGCAGGGAGCTCAAAATGGAGGACGCGGCGCTCGGGAGAGCGGGCGGGT
GAGTCACCCACACAAAGGAAAAGGGCCTTTCCGTCCTCAGCCGTCGCTTCATGTGACTCCACGGAGTACC
GGGCGCCGTCCAGGCACCTCGATTAGTTCTCGAGCTTTTGGAGTACGTCGTCTTTAGGTTGGGGGGAGGG
GTTTTATGCGATGGAGTTTCCCCACACTGAGTGGGTGGAGACTGAAGTTAGGCCAGCTTGGCACTTGATG
TAATTCTCCTTGGAATTTGCCCTTTTTGAGTTTGGATCTTGGTTCATTCTCAAGCCTCAGACAGTGGTTC
AAAGTTTTTTTCTTCCATTTCAGGTGTCGTGAGAAGGGCGAATTCGACCCAAGTTTGTACAAAAAAGCAG
GCTCGCCACCATGGTGAGCAAGGGCGAGGAGCTGTTCACCGGGGTGGTGCCCATCCTGGTCGAGCTGGAC
GGCGACGTAAACGGCCACAAGTTCAGCGTGAGGGGCGAGGGCGAGGGCGATGCCACCAACGGCAAGCTGA
CCCTGAAGTTCATCTGCACCACCGGCAAGCTGCCCGTGCCCTGGCCCACCCTCGTGACCACCCTGAGCCA
CGGCGTGCAGTGCTTCGCCCGCTACCCCGACCACATGAAGCAGCACGACTTCTTCAAGTCCGCCATGCCC
GAAGGCTACGTCCAGGAGCGCACCATCTTCTTCAAGGACGACGGCACCTACAAGACCCGCGCCGAGGTGA
AGTTCGAGGGCGACACCCTAGTGAACCGCATCGAGCTGAAGGGCGTCGACTTCAAGGAGGACGGCAACAT
CCTGGGGCACAAGCTGGAGTACAACTTCAACAGCCACAACATCTATATCATGGCCGTCAAGCAGAAGAAC
GGCATCAAGGTGAACTTCAAGATCCGCCACAACGTGGAGGACGGCAGCGTGCAGCTCGCCGACCACTACC
AGCAGAACACCCCCATCGGCGACGGCCCCGTGCTGCTGCCCGACAGCCACTACCTGAGCACCCAGTCCGT
GCTGAGCAAAGACCCCAACGAGAAGCGCGATCACATGGTCCTGCTGGAGTTCCGCACCGCCGCCGGGATC
ACTCTCGGCATGGACGAGCTGTACAAGTAATACCACCCAGCTTTCTTGTACAAAGTGGTACGCGTGAATT
CACTCCTCAGGTGCAGGCTGCCTATCAGAAGGTGGTGGCTGGTGTGGCCAATGCCCTGGCTCACAAATAC
CACTGAGATCTTTTTCCCTCTGCCAAAAATTATGGGGACATCATGAAGCCCCTTGAGCATCTGACTTCTG
GCTAATAAAGGAAATTTATTTTCATTGCAATAGTGTGTTGGAATTTTTTGTGTCTCTCACTCGGAAGGAC
ATATGGGAGGGCAAATCATTTAAAACATCAGAATGAGTATTTGGTTTAGAGTTTGGCAACATATGCCCAT
ATGCTGGCTGCCATGAACAAAGGTTGGCTATAAAGAGGTCATCAGTATATGAAACAGCCCCCTGCTGTCC
ATTCCTTATTCCATAGAAAAGCCTTGACTTGAGGTTAGATTTTTTTTATATTTTGTTTTGTGTTATTTTT
TTCTTTAACATCCCTAAAATTTTCCTTACATGTTTTACTAGCCAGATTTTTCCTCCTCTCCTGACTACTC
CCAGTCATAGCTGTCCCTCTTCTCTTATGGAGATCCCTCGACCTGCAGCCCAAGCTTGGCGTAATCATGG
TCATAGCTGTTTCCTGTGTGAAATTGTTATCCGCTCACAATTCCACACAACATACGAGCCGGAAGCATAA
AGTGTAAAGCCTGGGGTGCCTAATGAGTGAGCTAACTCACATTAATTGCGTTGCGCTCACTGCCCGCTTT
CCAGTCGGGAAACCTGTCGTGCCAGCGGATCGACAGTACTAAGCTTGGTCTAATACCCAATCTCTCGTCT
TATCCAGATGTTTTATACGCCTCTGGCCCGTGTCTCAAAATCTCTGATGTTACATTGCACAAGATAAAAT
AATATCATCATGAACAATAAAACTGTCTGCTTACATAAACAGTAATACAAGGGGTGTTATGAGCCATATT
CAACGGGAAACGTCGAGGCCGCGATTAAATTCCAACATGGATGCTGATTTATATGGGTATAAATGGGCTC
GCGATAATGTCGGGCAATCAGGTGCGACAATCTATCGCTTGTATGGGAAGCCCGATGCGCCAGAGTTGTT
TCTGAAACATGGCAAAGGTAGCGTTGCCAATGATGTTACAGATGAGATGGTCAGACTAAACTGGCTGACG
GAATTTATGCCTCTTCCGACCATCAAGCATTTTATCCGTACTCCTGATGATGCATGGTTACTCACCACTG
CGATCCCCGGAAAAACAGCATTCCAGGTATTAGAAGAATATCCTGATTCAGGTGAAAATATTGTTGATGC
GCTGGCAGTGTTCCTGCGCCGGTTGCATTCGATTCCTGTTTGTAATTGTCCTTTTAACAGCGATCGCGTA
TTTCGTCTCGCTCAGGCGCAATCACGAATGAATAACGGTTTGGTTGATGCGAGTGATTTTGATGACGAGC
GTAATGGCTGGCCTGTTGAACAAGTCTGGAAAGAAATGCATAAACTTTTGCCATTCTCACCGGATTCAGT
CGTCACTCATGGTGATTTCTCACTTGATAACCTTATTTTTGACGAGGGGAAATTAATAGGTTGTATTGAT
GTTGGACGAGTCGGAATCGCAGACCGATACCAGGATCTTGCCATCCTATGGAACTGCCTCGGTGAGTTTT
CTCCTTCATTACAGAAACGGCTTTTTCAAAAATATGGTATTGATAATCCTGATATGAATAAATTGCAGTT
TCATTTGATGCTCGATGAGTTTTTCTAATCAGAATTGGTTAATTGGTTGTAACACTGGCAGAGCATTACG
CTGACTTGACGGGACGGCGCAAGCTCATGACCAAAATCCCTTAACGTGAGTTACGCGTCGTTCCACTGAG
CGTCAGAGGTATCACTAGTATTACAGAGGTAAGTTATAACAGTCGCCTAACCC
