>Addgene plasmid #103221 | LSB-hsa-miR-133a-3p | depositor partial sequence | sequence record 195492 | hsa-miR-133a-3p target
CAGCTGGTTGAAGGGGACCAAA
