>Addgene plasmid #103221 | LSB-hsa-miR-133a-3p | addgene partial sequence | sequence record 255875 | mKate2-F 5'-ACCCGCTAAGAACCTCAAGA-3'
GCCGACAAAGAGACATACGTCGAGCAGCACGAGGTGGCTGTGGCCAGATACTGCGACCTCCCTAGCAAAC
TGGGGCACAAACTTAATTGAGAATTCTACCACCCAGCTTTCTTGTACAAAGTGGTACGTCTCAAGACCAG
AGGTCTCTGCTTGCTATTGCCAGCTGGTTGAAGGGGACCAAACAGCTGGTTGAAGGGGACCAAACAGCTG
GTTGAAGGGGACCAAACAGCTGGTTGAAGGGGACCAAACAACCAGAAGAGACCTGTGCTTCACTCCTCAG
GTGCAGGCTGCCTATCAGAAGGTGGTGGCTGGTGTGGCCAATGCCCTGGCTCACAAATACCACTGAGATC
TTTTTCCCTCTGCCAAAAATTATGGGGACATCATGAAGCCCCTTGAGCATCTGACTTCTGGCTAATAAAG
GAAATTTATTTTCATTGCAATAGTGTGTTGGAATTTTTTGTGTCTCTCACTCGGAAGGACATATGGGAGG
GCAAATCATTTAAAACATCAGAATGAGTATTTGGTTTAGAGTTTGGCAACATATGCCCATATGCTGGCTG
CCATGAACAAAGGTTGGCTATAAAGAGGTCATCAGTATATGAAACAGCCCCCTGCTGTCCATT
